Addgene plasmid #174343: C071
Purpose: Template for making Nluc mRNA reporter with pA29.
Depositing lab: David Bartel. Depositing organization: Whitehead Institute for Biomedical Research. Publication: The molecular basis of coupling between poly(A)-tail length and translational efficiency. Xiang K, Bartel DP. Elife. 2021 Jul 2;10. pii: 66493. doi: 10.7554/eLife.66493. PubMed 34213414.
Backbone
  Vector backbone: pGEM_11Zf
  Vector type: in vitro transcription template
Growth in bacteria
  Bacterial resistance: Ampicillin, 100 μg/mL
  Growth temperature: 30°C
  Growth strain: NEB Stable
  Copy number: Unknown
Gene/Insert
  Gene/Insert name: NanoLuc luciferase
Terms and licenses: Academic/Nonprofit Terms; Industry Terms: Not Available to Industry
Depositor comments: The absolute length of the poly(A) region may not be accurate. The poly(A) region before HDV ribozyme may not be completely maintained during amplification from bacteria. Single clones need to be screened to verify poly(A) length.
How to cite: C071 was a gift from David Bartel (Addgene plasmid # 174343 ; http://n2t.net/addgene:174343 ; RRID:Addgene_174343)
