[The description below was written by a language model from this plasmid's Addgene catalogue record and pLannotate feature annotations shown in this document.]
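Description:
C071 is an in vitro transcription template built on the pGEM-11Zf backbone, designed to produce a NanoLuc luciferase reporter mRNA carrying a short, defined poly(A) tail (pA29, i.e. nominally 29 adenosines). It is propagated in E. coli through a high-copy ColE1/pUC-type origin and selected with ampicillin via the β-lactamase gene. The backbone also retains an f1 phage origin, lac promoter/operator elements, and fragments of lacZα, lacI, rop and bom, which are carryovers from the parental cloning vector rather than functional parts of the reporter.

The payload sits directly downstream of a T7 promoter, which spans the numbering origin of the circular sequence and reads into the cassette. The transcript consists of the Xenopus laevis β-globin 5′ UTR, a translational enhancer, followed by the human codon-optimized Nluc coding sequence and the Xenopus β-globin 3′ UTR. According to the depositor comments, the encoded poly(A) stretch follows and is placed just before an HDV ribozyme. Such a ribozyme self-cleaves from the transcript, which would leave a precise 3′ end at the end of the tail. Neither the poly(A) tract nor the ribozyme is annotated in the feature table, though an unannotated interval lies between the 3′ UTR and the oppositely oriented SP6 promoter, where they would be expected.

The depositor cautions that the homopolymeric poly(A) region may not be stably maintained during bacterial amplification, that its stated length may not be exact, and that individual clones need to be checked. The associated work concerns how poly(A)-tail length relates to translational efficiency, and this construct supplies a tail-length-defined luciferase mRNA for such studies.
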