Features (pLannotate 1.2.2; 16 found; start..end, strand, type, name):
     16..58      +  5'UTR          Xenopus globin 5'-UTR: translational enhancer from the 5'-UTR of the major beta-globin gene of Xenopus laevis
     70..585     +  CDS            Nluc: NanoLuc® luciferase human codon-optimized
    585..710     +  3'UTR          Xenopus globin 3'-UTR: 3'-UTR of the major beta-globin gene of Xenopus laevis
    857..875     -  promoter       SP6 promoter: promoter for bacteriophage SP6 RNA polymerase
    917..933     -  protein_bind   lac operator: The lac repressor binds to the lac operator to inhibit transcription in E. coli. This inhibition can be relieved by adding lactose or isopropyl-β-D-thiogalactopyranoside (IPTG). lac repressor encoded by lacI
    941..971     -  promoter       lac promoter: promoter for the E. coli lac operon
    986..1007    -  protein_bind   CAP binding site: CAP binding activates transcription in the presence of cAMP. E. coli catabolite activator protein
   1020..1112    -  CDS            lacI (fragment): lac repressor; lacI; The lac repressor binds to the lac operator to inhibit transcription in E. coli. This inhibition can be relieved by adding lactose or isopropyl-β-D-thiogalactopyranoside (IPTG).
   1295..1883    -  rep_origin     ori: high-copy-number ColE1/pMB1/pBR322/pUC origin of replication
   2054..2914    -  CDS            AmpR: β-lactamase; bla; confers resistance to ampicillin, carbenicillin, and related antibiotics
   2915..3019    -  promoter       AmpR promoter: bla
   3114..3149    +  CDS            rop (fragment): Rop protein, which maintains plasmids at low copy number; rop
   3251..3350    +  misc_feature   bom (fragment): basis of mobility region from pBR322
   3378..3806    -  rep_origin     f1 ori (sequence partly withheld): f1 bacteriophage origin of replication; arrow indicates direction of (+) strand synthesis
   3810..3967    -  CDS            lacZα (fragment): LacZα fragment of β-galactosidase; lacZ fragment
   3970..2       +  promoter       T7 promoter (across the origin): promoter for bacteriophage T7 RNA polymerase
>Addgene plasmid #174343 | C071 | addgene full sequence | sequence record 343319 | Addgene NGS Result
GGGGAATACAAGCTTCTTGTTCTTTTTGCAGAAGCTCAGAATAAACGCTCAACTTTGGCAGATCTGAACA
TGGTCTTCACACTCGAAGATTTCGTTGGGGACTGGCGACAGACAGCCGGCTACAACCTGGACCAAGTCCT
TGAACAGGGAGGTGTGTCCAGTTTGTTTCAGAATCTCGGGGTGTCCGTAACTCCGATCCAAAGGATTGTC
CTGAGCGGTGAAAATGGGCTGAAGATCGACATCCATGTCATCATCCCGTATGAAGGTCTGAGCGGCGACC
AAATGGGCCAGATCGAAAAAATTTTTAAGGTGGTGTACCCTGTGGATGATCATCACTTTAAGGTGATCCT
GCACTATGGCACACTGGTAATCGACGGGGTTACGCCGAACATGATCGACTATTTCGGACGGCCGTATGAA
GGCATCGCCGTGTTCGACGGCAAAAAGATCACTGTAACAGGGACCCTGTGGAACGGCAACAAAATTATCG
ACGAGCGCCTGATCAACCCCGACGGCTCCCTGCTGTTCCGAGTAACCATCAACGGAGTGACCGGCTGGCG
GCTGTGCGAACGCATTCTGGCGTAAACCAGCCTCAAGAACACCCGAATGGAGTCTCTAAGCTACATAATA
CCAACTTACACTTTACAAAATGTTGTCCCCCAAAATGTAGCCATTCGTATCTGCTCCTAATAAAAAGAAA
GTTTCTTCACATTCTGGCGTAGATCCAGACATGAAAAAAAAAAAAAAAAAAAAAAAAAAAAAGCTAGCCA
TGGTCCCAGCCTCCTCGCTGGCGGCTAGTGGGCAACATGCTTCGGCATGGCGAATGGGACGCGGCCGCAT
GCATAAGCTTGAGTATTCTATAGTGTCACCTAAATAGCTTGGCGTAATCATGGTCATAGCTGTTTCCTGT
GTGAAATTGTTATCCGCTCACAATTCCACACAACATACGAGCCGGAAGCATAAAGTGTAAAGCCTGGGGT
GCCTAATGAGTGAGCTAACTCACATTAATTGCGTTGCGCTCACTGCCCGCTTTCCAGTCGGGAAACCTGT
CGTGCCAGCTGCATTAATGAATCGGCCAACGCGCGGGGAGAGGCGGTTTGCGTATTGGGCGCTCTTCCGC
TTCCTCGCTCACTGACTCGCTGCGCTCGGTCGTTCGGCTGCGGCGAGCGGTATCAGCTCACTCAAAGGCG
GTAATACGGTTATCCACAGAATCAGGGGATAACGCAGGAAAGAACATGTGAGCAAAAGGCCAGCAAAAGG
CCAGGAACCGTAAAAAGGCCGCGTTGCTGGCGTTTTTCCATAGGCTCCGCCCCCCTGACGAGCATCACAA
AAATCGACGCTCAAGTCAGAGGTGGCGAAACCCGACAGGACTATAAAGATACCAGGCGTTTCCCCCTGGA
AGCTCCCTCGTGCGCTCTCCTGTTCCGACCCTGCCGCTTACCGGATACCTGTCCGCCTTTCTCCCTTCGG
GAAGCGTGGCGCTTTCTCATAGCTCACGCTGTAGGTATCTCAGTTCGGTGTAGGTCGTTCGCTCCAAGCT
GGGCTGTGTGCACGAACCCCCCGTTCAGCCCGACCGCTGCGCCTTATCCGGTAACTATCGTCTTGAGTCC
AACCCGGTAAGACACGACTTATCGCCACTGGCAGCAGCCACTGGTAACAGGATTAGCAGAGCGAGGTATG
TAGGCGGTGCTACAGAGTTCTTGAAGTGGTGGCCTAACTACGGCTACACTAGAAGAACAGTATTTGGTAT
CTGCGCTCTGCTGAAGCCAGTTACCTTCGGAAAAAGAGTTGGTAGCTCTTGATCCGGCAAACAAACCACC
GCTGGTAGCGGTGGTTTTTTTGTTTGCAAGCAGCAGATTACGCGCAGAAAAAAAGGATCTCAAGAAGATC
CTTTGATCTTTTCTACGGGGTCTGACGCTCAGTGGAACGAAAACTCACGTTAAGGGATTTTGGTCATGAG
ATTATCAAAAAGGATCTTCACCTAGATCCTTTTAAATTAAAAATGAAGTTTTAAATCAATCTAAAGTATA
TATGAGTAAACTTGGTCTGACAGTTACCAATGCTTAATCAGTGAGGCACCTATCTCAGCGATCTGTCTAT
TTCGTTCATCCATAGTTGCCTGACTCCCCGTCGTGTAGATAACTACGATACGGGAGGGCTTACCATCTGG
CCCCAGTGCTGCAATGATACCGCGAGACCCACGCTCACCGGCTCCAGATTTATCAGCAATAAACCAGCCA
GCCGGAAGGGCCGAGCGCAGAAGTGGTCCTGCAACTTTATCCGCCTCCATCCAGTCTATTAATTGTTGCC
GGGAAGCTAGAGTAAGTAGTTCGCCAGTTAATAGTTTGCGCAACGTTGTTGCCATTGCTACAGGCATCGT
GGTGTCACGCTCGTCGTTTGGTATGGCTTCATTCAGCTCCGGTTCCCAACGATCAAGGCGAGTTACATGA
TCCCCCATGTTGTGCAAAAAAGCGGTTAGCTCCTTCGGTCCTCCGATCGTTGTCAGAAGTAAGTTGGCCG
CAGTGTTATCACTCATGGTTATGGCAGCACTGCATAATTCTCTTACTGTCATGCCATCCGTAAGATGCTT
TTCTGTGACTGGTGAGTACTCAACCAAGTCATTCTGAGAATAGTGTATGCGGCGACCGAGTTGCTCTTGC
CCGGCGTCAATACGGGATAATACCGCGCCACATAGCAGAACTTTAAAAGTGCTCATCATTGGAAAACGTT
CTTCGGGGCGAAAACTCTCAAGGATCTTACCGCTGTTGAGATCCAGTTCGATGTAACCCACTCGTGCACC
CAACTGATCTTCAGCATCTTTTACTTTCACCAGCGTTTCTGGGTGAGCAAAAACAGGAAGGCAAAATGCC
GCAAAAAAGGGAATAAGGGCGACACGGAAATGTTGAATACTCATACTCTTCCTTTTTCAATATTATTGAA
GCATTTATCAGGGTTATTGTCTCATGAGCGGATACATATTTGAATGTATTTAGAAAAATAAACAAATAGG
GGTTCCGCGCACATTTCCCCGAAAAGTGCCACCTGACGTCTAAGAAACCATTATTATCATGACATTAACC
TATAAAAATAGGCGTATCACGAGGCCCTTTCGTCTCGCGCGTTTCGGTGATGACGGTGAAAACCTCTGAC
ACATGCAGCTCCCGGAGACGGTCACAGCTTGTCTGTAAGCGGATGCCGGGAGCAGACAAGCCCGTCAGGG
CGCGTCAGCGGGTGTTGGCGGGTGTCGGGGCTGGCTTAACTATGCGGCATCAGAGCAGATTGTACTGAGA
GTGCACCATATGCGGTGTGAAATACCGCACAGATGCGTAAGGAGAAAATACCGCATCAGGAAATTGTAAG
CGTTAATATTTTGTTAAAATTCGCGTTAAATTTTTGTTAAATCAGCTCATTTTTTAACCAATAGGCCGAA
ATCGGCAAAATCCCTTATAAATCAAAAGAATAGACCGAGATAGGGT
[37 nt withheld, positions 3477-3513]
AAAGAACGTGGACTCCAACGTCAAAGG
[49 nt withheld, positions 3541-3589]
T
[91 nt withheld, positions 3591-3681]
G
[124 nt withheld, positions 3683-3806]
CCATTCGCCATTCAGGCTGCGCAACTGTTGGGAAGGGCGATCGGTGCGGGCCTCTTCGCTATTACGCCAG
CTGGCGAAAGGGGGATGTGCTGCAAGGCGATTAAGTTGGGTAACGCCAGGGTTTTCCCAGTCACGACGTT
GTAAAACGACGGCCAGTGAATTGTAATACGACTCACTATA
